>Addgene plasmid #91009 | pMOD_A0402 | addgene full sequence | sequence record 181763 | Addgene NGS Result
GCCTTGACGGCAAAATCCCTTAACGTGAGTTTTCGTTCCACTGAGCGTCAGACCCCGTAGAAAAGATCAA
AGGATCTTCTTGAGATCCTTTTTTTCTGCGCGTAATCTGCTGCTTGCAAACAAAAAAACCACCGCTACCA
GCGGTGGTTTGTTTGCCGGATCAAGAGCTACTAACTCTTTTTCCGAAGGTAACTGGCTTCAGCAGAGCGC
AGATACCAAATACTGTTCTTCTAGTGTAGCCGTAGTTAGGCCACCACTTCAAGAACTCTGTAGCACCGCC
TACATACCTCGCTCTGCTAATCCTGTTACCAGTGGCTGCTGCCAGTGGCGATAAGTCGTGTCTTACCGGG
TTGGACTCAAGACGATAGTTACCGGATAAGGCGCAGCGGTCGGGCTGAACGGGGGGTTCGTGCTCACAGC
CCAGCTTGGAGCGAACGACCTACACCGAACTGAGATACCTACAGCGTGAGCTATGAGAAAGCGCCACGCT
TCCCGAAGGGAGAAAGGCGGACAGGTATCCGGTAAGCGGCAGGGTCGGAACAGGAGAGCGCACGAGGGAG
CTTCCAGGGGGAAACGCCTGGTATCTTTATAGTCCTGTCGGGTTTCGCCACCTCTGACTTGAGCGTCGAT
TTTTGTGATGCTCGTCAGGGGGGCGGAGCCTATGGAAAAACGCCAGCAACGCGGCCTTTTTACGGTTCCT
GGCCTTTTGCTGGCCTTTTGCTCACATGTTCTTTCCTGCGTTATCCCCTGATTCTGTGGATAACCGTATT
ACCGCCTTTGAGTGAGCTGATACCGCTCGCCGCAGCCGAACGACCGAGCGCAGCGAGTCAGTGAGCGAGG
AAGCGGAAGAGCGCCCACCTGCTCATGATCGGCGCGCCGTCGAGCTGCAGGTCAACGGATCAGGATATTC
TTGTTTAAGATGTTGAACTCTATGGAGGTTTGTATGAACTGATGATCTAGGACCGGATAAGTTCCCTTCT
TCATAGCGAACTTATTCAAAGAATGTTTTGTGTATCATTCTTGTTACATTGTTATTAATGAAAAAATATT
ATTGGTCATTGGACTGAACACGAGTGTTAAATATGGACCAGGCCCCAAATAAGATCCATTGATATATGAA
TTAAATAACAAGAATAAATCGAGTCACCAAACCACTTGCCTTTTTTAACGAGACTTGTTCACCAACTTGA
TACAAAAGTCATTATCCTATGCAAATCAATAATCATACAAAAATATCCAATAACACTAAAAAATTAAAAG
AAATGGATAATTTCACAATATGTTATACGATAAAGAAGTTACTTTTCCAAGAAATTCACTGATTTTATAA
GCCCACTTGCATTAGATAAATGGCAAAAAAAAACAAAAAGGAAAAGAAATAAAGCACGAAGAATTCTAGA
AAATACGAAATACGCTTCAATGCAGTGGGACCCACGGTTCAATTATTGCCAATTTTCAGCTCCACCGTAT
ATTTAAAAAATAAAACGATAATGCTAAAAAAATATAAATCGTAACGATCGTTAAATCTCAACGGCTGGAT
CTTATGACGACCGTTAGAAATTGTGGTTGTCGACGAGTCAGTAATAAACGGCGTCAAAGTGGTTGCAGCC
GGCACACACGAGTCGTGTTTATCAACTCAAAGCACAAATACTTTTCCTCAACCTAAAAATAAGGCAATTA
GCCAAAAACAACTTTGCGTGTAAACAACGCTCAATACACGTGTCATTTTATTATTAGCTATTGCTTCACC
GCCTTAGCTTTCTCGTGACCTAGTCGTCCTCGTCTTTTCTTCTTCTTCTTCTATAAAACAATACCCAAAG
AGCTCTTCTTCTTCACAATTCAGATTTCAATTTCTCAAAATCTTAAAAACTTTCTCTCAATTCTCTCTAC
CGTGATCAAGGTAAATTTCTGTGTTCCTTATTCTCTCAAAATCTTCGATTTTGTTTTCGTTCGATCCCAA
TTTCGTATATGTTCTTTGGTTTAGATTCTGTTAATCTTAGATCGAACACGATTTTCTGGGTTTGATCGTT
AGATATCATCTTAATTCTCGATTAGGGTTTCATAGATATCATCCGATTTGTTCAAATAATTTGAGTTTTG
TCGAATAATTACTCTTCGATTTGTGATTTCTATCTAGATCTGGTGTTAGTTTCTAGTTTGTGCGATCGAA
TTTGTCGATTAATCTGAGTTTTTCTGATTAACAGGCCTGCAGGTAGATCGCTCGTCGACATGGATAAGAA
GTACTCTATCGGACTCGCTATCGGAACTAACTCTGTGGGATGGGCTGTGATCACCGATGAGTACAAGGTG
CCATCTAAGAAGTTCAAGGTTCTCGGAAACACCGATAGGCACTCTATCAAGAAAAACCTTATCGGTGCTC
TCCTCTTCGATTCTGGTGAAACTGCTGAGGCTACCAGACTCAAGAGAACCGCTAGAAGAAGGTACACCAG
AAGAAAGAACAGGATCTGCTACCTCCAAGAGATCTTCTCTAACGAGATGGCTAAAGTGGATGATTCATTC
TTCCACAGGCTCGAAGAGTCATTCCTCGTGGAAGAAGATAAGAAGCACGAGAGGCACCCTATCTTCGGAA
ACATCGTTGATGAGGTGGCATACCACGAGAAGTACCCTACTATCTACCACCTCAGAAAGAAGCTCGTTGA
TTCTACTGATAAGGCTGATCTCAGGCTCATCTACCTCGCTCTCGCTCACATGATCAAGTTCAGAGGACAC
TTCCTCATCGAGGGTGATCTCAACCCTGATAACTCTGATGTGGATAAGTTGTTCATCCAGCTCGTGCAGA
CCTACAACCAGCTTTTCGAAGAGAACCCTATCAACGCTTCAGGTGTGGATGCTAAGGCTATCCTCTCTGC
TAGGCTCTCTAAGTCAAGAAGGCTTGAGAACCTCATTGCTCAGCTCCCTGGTGAGAAGAAGAACGGACTT
TTCGGAAACTTGATCGCTCTCTCTCTCGGACTCACCCCTAACTTCAAGTCTAACTTCGATCTCGCTGAGG
ATGCAAAGCTCCAGCTCTCAAAGGATACCTACGATGATGATCTCGATAACCTCCTCGCTCAGATCGGAGA
TCAGTACGCTGATTTGTTCCTCGCTGCTAAGAACCTCTCTGATGCTATCCTCCTCAGTGATATCCTCAGA
GTGAACACCGAGATCACCAAGGCTCCACTCTCAGCTTCTATGATCAAGAGATACGATGAGCACCACCAGG
ATCTCACACTTCTCAAGGCTCTTGTTAGACAGCAGCTCCCAGAGAAGTACAAAGAGATTTTCTTCGATCA
GTCTAAGAACGGATACGCTGGTTACATCGATGGTGGTGCATCTCAAGAAGAGTTCTACAAGTTCATCAAG
CCTATCCTCGAGAAGATGGATGGAACCGAGGAACTCCTCGTGAAGCTCAATAGAGAGGATCTTCTCAGAA
AGCAGAGGACCTTCGATAACGGATCTATCCCTCATCAGATCCACCTCGGAGAGTTGCACGCTATCCTTAG
AAGGCAAGAGGATTTCTACCCATTCCTCAAGGATAACAGGGAAAAGATTGAGAAGATTCTCACCTTCAGA
ATCCCTTACTACGTGGGACCTCTCGCTAGAGGAAACTCAAGATTCGCTTGGATGACCAGAAAGTCTGAGG
AAACCATCACCCCTTGGAACTTCGAAGAGGTGGTGGATAAGGGTGCTAGTGCTCAGTCTTTCATCGAGAG
GATGACCAACTTCGATAAGAACCTTCCAAACGAGAAGGTGCTCCCTAAGCACTCTTTGCTCTACGAGTAC
TTCACCGTGTACAACGAGTTGACCAAGGTTAAGTACGTGACCGAGGGAATGAGGAAGCCTGCTTTTTTGT
CAGGTGAGCAAAAGAAGGCTATCGTTGATCTCTTGTTCAAGACCAACAGAAAGGTGACCGTGAAGCAGCT
CAAAGAGGATTACTTCAAGAAAATCGAGTGCTTCGATTCAGTTGAGATTTCTGGTGTTGAGGATAGGTTC
AACGCATCTCTCGGAACCTACCACGATCTCCTCAAGATCATTAAGGATAAGGATTTCTTGGATAACGAGG
AAAACGAGGATATCTTGGAGGATATCGTTCTTACCCTCACCCTCTTTGAAGATAGAGAGATGATTGAAGA
AAGGCTCAAGACCTACGCTCATCTCTTCGATGATAAGGTGATGAAGCAGTTGAAGAGAAGAAGATACACT
GGTTGGGGAAGGCTCTCAAGAAAGCTCATTAACGGAATCAGGGATAAGCAGTCTGGAAAGACAATCCTTG
ATTTCCTCAAGTCTGATGGATTCGCTAACAGAAACTTCATGCAGCTCATCCACGATGATTCTCTCACCTT
TAAAGAGGATATCCAGAAGGCTCAGGTTTCAGGACAGGGTGATAGTCTCCATGAGCATATCGCTAACCTC
GCTGGATCTCCTGCAATCAAGAAGGGAATCCTCCAGACTGTGAAGGTTGTGGATGAGTTGGTGAAGGTGA
TGGGAAGGCATAAGCCTGAGAACATCGTGATCGAAATGGCTAGAGAGAACCAGACCACTCAGAAGGGACA
GAAGAACTCTAGGGAAAGGATGAAGAGGATCGAGGAAGGTATCAAAGAGCTTGGATCTCAGATCCTCAAA
GAGCACCCTGTTGAGAACACTCAGCTCCAGAATGAGAAGCTCTACCTCTACTACCTCCAGAACGGAAGGG
ATATGTATGTGGATCAAGAGTTGGATATCAACAGGCTCTCTGATTACGATGTTGATGCTATCGTGCCACA
GTCATTCTTGAAGGATGATTCTATCGATAACAAGGTGCTCACCAGGTCTGATAAGAACAGGGGTAAGAGT
GATAACGTGCCAAGTGAAGAGGTTGTGAAGAAAATGAAGAACTATTGGAGGCAGCTCCTCAACGCTAAGC
TCATCACTCAGAGAAAGTTCGATAACTTGACTAAGGCTGAGAGGGGAGGACTCTCTGAATTGGATAAGGC
AGGATTCATCAAGAGGCAGCTTGTGGAAACCAGGCAGATCACTAAGCACGTTGCACAGATCCTCGATTCT
AGGATGAACACCAAGTACGATGAGAACGATAAGTTGATCAGGGAAGTGAAGGTTATCACCCTCAAGTCAA
AGCTCGTGTCTGATTTCAGAAAGGATTTCCAATTCTACAAGGTGAGGGAAATCAACAACTACCACCACGC
TCACGATGCTTACCTTAACGCTGTTGTTGGAACCGCTCTCATCAAGAAGTATCCTAAGCTCGAGTCAGAG
TTCGTGTACGGTGATTACAAGGTGTACGATGTGAGGAAGATGATCGCTAAGTCTGAGCAAGAGATCGGAA
AGGCTACCGCTAAGTATTTCTTCTACTCTAACATCATGAATTTCTTCAAGACCGAGATTACCCTCGCTAA
CGGTGAGATCAGAAAGAGGCCACTCATCGAGACAAACGGTGAAACAGGTGAGATCGTGTGGGATAAGGGA
AGGGATTTCGCTACCGTTAGAAAGGTGCTCTCTATGCCACAGGTGAACATCGTTAAGAAAACCGAGGTGC
AGACCGGTGGATTCTCTAAAGAGTCTATCCTCCCTAAGAGGAACTCTGATAAGCTCATTGCTAGGAAGAA
GGATTGGGACCCTAAGAAATACGGTGGTTTCGATTCTCCTACCGTGGCTTACTCTGTTCTCGTTGTGGCT
AAGGTTGAGAAGGGAAAGAGTAAGAAGCTCAAGTCTGTTAAGGAACTTCTCGGAATCACTATCATGGAAA
GGTCATCTTTCGAGAAGAACCCAATCGATTTCCTCGAGGCTAAGGGATACAAAGAGGTTAAGAAGGATCT
CATCATCAAGCTCCCAAAGTACTCACTCTTCGAACTCGAGAACGGTAGAAAGAGGATGCTCGCTTCTGCT
GGTGAGCTTCAAAAGGGAAACGAGCTTGCTCTCCCATCTAAGTACGTTAACTTTCTTTACCTCGCTTCTC
ACTACGAGAAGTTGAAGGGATCTCCAGAAGATAACGAGCAGAAGCAACTTTTCGTTGAGCAGCACAAGCA
CTACTTGGATGAGATCATCGAGCAGATCTCTGAGTTCTCTAAAAGGGTGATCCTCGCTGATGCAAACCTC
GATAAGGTGTTGTCTGCTTACAACAAGCACAGAGATAAGCCTATCAGGGAACAGGCAGAGAACATCATCC
ATCTCTTCACCCTTACCAACCTCGGTGCTCCTGCTGCTTTCAAGTACTTCGATACAACCATCGATAGGAA
GAGATACACCTCTACCAAAGAAGTGCTCGATGCTACCCTCATCCATCAGTCTATCACTGGACTCTACGAG
ACTAGGATCGATCTCTCACAGCTCGGTGGTGATTCAAGGGCTGATCCTAAGAAGAAGAGGAAGGTTTGAC
GTCGACGATATGAAGATGAAGATGAAATATTTGGTGTGTCAAATAAAAAGCTTGTGTGCTTAAGTTTGTG
TTTTTTTCTTGGCTTGTTGTGTTATGAATTTGTGGCTTTTTCTAATATTAAATGAATGTAAGATCACATT
ATAATGAATAAACAAATGTTTCTATAATCCATTGTGAATGTTTTGTTGGATCTCTTCTGCAGCATATAAC
TACTGTATGTGCTATGGTATGGACTATGGAATATGATTAAAGATAAGCCAGAGCTCTGGTGACGGACGTG
GGCAGGTGTGATGAAAAGCCTTAGGGTCAGGTGGCACTTTTCGGGGAAATGTGCGATGAACCCCTATTTG
TTTATTTTTCTAAATACATTCAAATATGTATCCGCTAATGAGACAATAACCCTGATAAATGCTTCAATTA
TATTGAAAAAGGAAGAGTATGAGTATCCAACATTTCCGTGTCGCCCTTATTCCCTTTTTTGCGGCCTTCT
GCCTTCCTGTTTTTGCTCACCCAGAAACGCTGGTGAAAGTAAAAGATGCTGAAGATCAGTTGGGTGCCCG
AGTGGGTTACATTGAACTGGATCTCAACAGCGGCAAAATCTTAGAGAGTTTTCGCCCCGAAGAACGCTTC
CCAATGATGAGCACTTTCAAAGTTCTGCTATGTGGCGCGGTGTTATCCCGTATTGATGCTGGGCAAGAGC
AACTCGGTCGCCGCATACACTATTCTCAGAATGACTTGGTTGAGTATTCACCAGTCACAGAAAAGCATCT
TACGGATGGCATGACAGTAAGAGAATTATGTAGTGCTGCCATAACCATGAGTGATAACACTGCGGCCAAC
TTACTTCTGACAACGATTGGAGGACCGAAGGAGCTAACCGCTTTTTTGCACAACATGGGGGATCATGTAA
CTCGCCTTGATCGTTGGGAACCGGAGCTGAATGAAGCCATACCAAACGACGAGCGTGACACCACGATGCC
TGTAGCAATGGCAACAACTCTCCGCAAACTATTAACTGGCGAACTACTTACTCTTGCTTCACGCCAGCAA
CTCATTGACTGGATGGAGGCGGACAAAGTTGCAGGACCACTTCTGCGCTCGGCACTTCCGGCTGGCTGGT
TTATTGCTGATAAATCTGGAGCCGGTGAGCGTGGGTCTCGCGGTATCATTGCAGCACTGGGGCCAGATGG
TAAGCCCTCCCGTATCGTAGTTATCTACACGACGGGGAGTCAGGCAACTATGGATGAACGAAATAGACAG
ATCGCTGAGATAGGTGCCTCACTGATTAAGCATTGGTAACTGTCAGACGAAGGGAAATAAATAGTAGCCC
GCCTGATGTGCGGGCTTTTTTTTGGTGGTGGTTACCAGTGTCGCTTAGCTACCGTAGGTCCTCTTAGGCG
GTCCGATTAGCGACATAGTCATCAAT
Features (pLannotate 1.2.2; 5 found; start..end, strand, type, name):
     80..668     +  rep_origin     ori: high-copy-number ColE1/pMB1/pBR322/pUC origin of replication
   2230..6333    +  CDS            cas9: CAS9_STRP1 - Also known as csn1 From Streptococcus pyogenes serotype M1.
   6379..6627    +  terminator     HSP terminator: efficient transcription terminator from the Arabidopsis thaliana heat shock protein 18.2 gene (Nagaya et al., 2010)
   6708..6808    +  promoter       AmpR promoter: bla
   6809..7669    +  CDS            AmpR: β-lactamase; bla; confers resistance to ampicillin, carbenicillin, and related antibiotics
