[The description below was written by a language model from this plasmid's Addgene catalogue record and pLannotate feature annotations shown in this document.]
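Description:
pMOD_A0402 is a "Module A" plasmid from a modular plant genome-engineering toolkit, built on the pMOD_A1001 backbone and catalogued as a CRISPR vector. It is a small (about 7.8 kb) high-copy bacterial cloning plasmid, propagated in E. coli through a ColE1/pUC-type origin of replication and selected with ampicillin via a β-lactamase (AmpR) gene driven by its native bla promoter. No plant selectable marker, T-DNA borders or plant replication elements are annotated. This fits its role as an intermediate module meant to be combined with other modules rather than as a final delivery vector, although the record does not describe the assembly scheme itself.

The payload is a single plant expression cassette. According to the catalogue entry, the AtUbi10 (Arabidopsis ubiquitin 10) promoter, a strong constitutive plant promoter, drives AtCas9_dead, a synthetic Cas9 coding sequence; the "At" prefix suggests Arabidopsis codon optimisation, but the record does not say so explicitly. The feature table identifies the open reading frame as Streptococcus pyogenes Cas9, followed by the terminator of the Arabidopsis heat shock protein 18.2 gene, which gives efficient transcript termination. The promoter is not annotated in the automated feature list but presumably lies in the unannotated region between the origin and the Cas9 coding sequence.

The D10A and H840A substitutions inactivate the RuvC and HNH nuclease domains, yielding catalytically dead Cas9 that still binds DNA under guide RNA direction without cutting it. No guide RNA cassette or fused effector domain is recorded here. Such a dCas9 module is typically used for programmable DNA targeting in plants, for example for transcriptional regulation.
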