Addgene plasmid #91009: pMOD_A0402
Purpose: Module A, Promoter: AtUbi10, Gene: AtCas9_dead (D10A + H840A), Terminator: HSP
Depositing lab: Daniel Voytas. Depositing organization: University of Minnesota. Publication: A multi-purpose toolkit to enable advanced genome engineering in plants. Cermak T, Curtin SJ, Gil-Humanes J, Cegan R, Kono TJY, Konecna E, Belanto JJ, Starker CG, Mathre JW, Greenstein RL, Voytas DF. Plant Cell. 2017 May 18. pii: tpc.00922.2016. doi: 10.1105/tpc.16.00922. PubMed 28522548.
Backbone
  Vector backbone: pMOD_A1001
  Vector type: CRISPR
Growth in bacteria
  Bacterial resistance: Ampicillin, 100 μg/mL
  Growth temperature: 37°C
  Growth strain: DH5alpha
  Copy number: High Copy
Gene/Insert
  Gene/Insert name: AtCas9_dead (D10A + H840A)
  Species: Synthetic
  Mutation: D10A, H840A
  Promoter: AtUbi10
  Cloning method: Gibson Cloning
  Sequencing primers: 5′ unknown
Terms and licenses: Academic/Nonprofit Terms; Industry Terms: Not Available to Industry
How to cite: pMOD_A0402 was a gift from Daniel Voytas (Addgene plasmid # 91009 ; http://n2t.net/addgene:91009 ; RRID:Addgene_91009)
